Addgene plasmid #152964: pGBW-m4133491
Purpose: Mammalian expression plasmid for SARS-CoV-2 RNA-dependent RNA polymerase
Depositing lab: Ginkgo Bioworks & Benjie Chen. Depositing organization: Ginkgo Bioworks.
Backbone
  Vector backbone: pTwist_CMV_Hygro_6
  Backbone size w/o insert (bp): 6525
  Vector type: Mammalian Expression
  Selectable markers: Hygromycin
Growth in bacteria
  Bacterial resistance: Ampicillin, 100 μg/mL
  Growth temperature: 37°C
  Growth strain: DH5alpha
  Copy number: High Copy
Gene/Insert
  Gene/Insert name: SARS-CoV-2 RNA-dependent RNA polymerase
  Species: Severe acute respiratory syndrome coronavirus 2
  Insert size (bp): 2789
  Mutation: wt
  Entrez Gene: ORF1ab (a.k.a. GU280_gp01)
  Promoter: CMV
  Tag / fusion protein: Cleavable TEV;6xHis-003 (C terminal on backbone)
  Cloning method: Unknown
Resource information
  A portion of this plasmid was derived from a plasmid made by: GinkgoBioworks
Depositor comments: NCBI reference sequence: YP_009725307.1
How to cite: pGBW-m4133491 was a gift from Ginkgo Bioworks & Benjie Chen (Addgene plasmid # 152964 ; http://n2t.net/addgene:152964 ; RRID:Addgene_152964)
