[The description below was written by a language model from this plasmid's Addgene catalogue record and pLannotate feature annotations shown in this document.]
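Description:
pGBW-m4133491 is a mammalian expression plasmid built on the pTwist_CMV_Hygro_6 backbone that carries the wild-type SARS-CoV-2 RNA-dependent RNA polymerase, the portion of the ORF1ab replicase polyprotein commonly known as nsp12. The roughly 2.8 kb insert sits in a 9,365 nt plasmid and is driven by the human cytomegalovirus immediate-early enhancer and promoter. The automated annotation matches the open reading frame, which spans the numbering origin of the circular sequence, to the SARS-CoV-2 replicase polyprotein. The functional text attached to that match describes the 2'-O-methyltransferase, but this is generic polyprotein annotation and not a description of the cloned segment. The backbone supplies a C-terminal tag consisting of a TEV protease cleavage site followed by a 6xHis tag, so the polymerase can be captured by metal-affinity chromatography and the tag then removed. Only the 6xHis element is picked up in the feature table. An SV40 polyadenylation signal lies downstream of the cassette, although it is annotated on the reverse strand.

For propagation in E. coli the plasmid has a high-copy ColE1/pUC-type origin and an ampicillin resistance gene. For selection of transfected mammalian cells, a separate cassette expresses hygromycin B phosphotransferase from the human ubiquitin C promoter with a synthetic poly(A) signal. The expression unit is flanked by bacterial and phage transcription terminators (rrnG, T7), an additional synthetic poly(A) signal and short β-globin insulator elements, which are typically included to limit read-through and interference between neighbouring transcription units. The construct is suited to transient or hygromycin-selected expression of the tagged viral polymerase in mammalian cells, for example for purification and biochemical study. The record does not specify particular applications.
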