Features (pLannotate 1.2.2; 20 found; start..end, strand, type, name):
   2819..2836    +  CDS            6xHis: 6xHis affinity tag
   2905..3026    -  polyA_signal   SV40 poly(A) signal: SV40 polyadenylation signal
   3049..3118    -  CDS            large T antigen (fragment): large T antigen from SV40 (simian virus 40)
   3141..3187    +  terminator     T7 terminator: transcription terminator for bacteriophage T7 RNA polymerase
   3217..3353    +  terminator     rrnG terminator: transcription terminator from the E. coli ribosomal RNA rrnG operon (Albrechtsen et al., 1991)
   3398..3469    +  misc_feature   3' β-globin insulator: insulator downstream of the human β-globin locus (Farrell et al., 2002)
   3695..4283    -  rep_origin     ori: high-copy-number ColE1/pMB1/pBR322/pUC origin of replication
   4455..4519    -  CDS            bla(M) (fragment): β-lactamase lacking the signal sequence; bla(M); allows cytosolic expression of β-lactamase
   4783..5992    +  promoter       UbC promoter: human ubiquitin C promoter
   6002..7023    +  CDS            HygR (fragment): hygromycin B phosphotransferase confers resistance to hygromycin
   7051..7099    +  polyA_signal   poly(A) signal: synthetic polyadenylation signal
   7365..8225    +  CDS            AmpR: β-lactamase; bla; confers resistance to ampicillin, carbenicillin, and related antibiotics
   8238..8374    +  terminator     rrnG terminator: transcription terminator from the E. coli ribosomal RNA rrnG operon (Albrechtsen et al., 1991)
   8519..8590    +  misc_feature   5' β-globin insulator: insulator upstream of the human β-globin locus (Farrell et al., 2002)
   8595..8641    -  terminator     T7 terminator: transcription terminator for bacteriophage T7 RNA polymerase
   8659..8707    -  polyA_signal   poly(A) signal: synthetic polyadenylation signal
   8788..9091    +  enhancer       CMV enhancer: human cytomegalovirus immediate early enhancer
   9164..9181    -  promoter       CMV promoter (fragment): human cytomegalovirus (CMV) immediate early promoter
   9244..9295    +  promoter       CMVd2 promoter: truncated human cytomegalovirus (CMV) immediate early promoter that yields moderately reduced expression relative to the full-length promoter
   9265..2800    +  CDS            rep (fragment) (across the origin): R1AB_SARS2 - Experimental evidence at protein level: Swiss-Prot protein existence level 1. [2'-O-methyltransferase]: Methyltransferase that mediates mRNA cap 2'-O-ribose methylation to the 5'-cap structure of viral mRNAs. N7-methyl guanosine cap is a prerequisite for binding of nsp16. Therefore plays an essential role in viral mRNAs cap methylation which is essential to evade immune system. From Severe acute respiratory syndrome coronavirus 2 (2019-nCoV) (SARS-CoV-2).
>Addgene plasmid #152964 | pGBW-m4133491 | depositor full sequence | sequence record 295976 | Full Sequence
CACCATGGCTGATGCACAATCGTTTTTAAACCGGGTTTGCGGTGTAAGTGCAGCCCGTCTTACACCGTGC
GGCACAGGCACTAGTACTGATGTCGTATACAGGGCTTTTGACATCTACAATGATAAAGTAGCTGGTTTTG
CTAAATTCCTAAAAACTAATTGTTGTCGCTTCCAAGAAAAGGACGAAGATGACAATTTAATTGATTCTTA
CTTTGTAGTTAAGAGACACACTTTCTCTAACTACCAACATGAAGAAACAATTTATAATTTACTTAAGGAT
TGTCCAGCTGTTGCTAAACATGACTTCTTTAAGTTTAGAATAGACGGTGACATGGTACCACATATATCAC
GTCAACGTCTTACTAAATACACAATGGCAGACCTCGTCTATGCTTTAAGGCATTTTGATGAAGGTAATTG
TGACACATTAAAAGAAATACTTGTCACATACAATTGTTGTGATGATGATTATTTCAATAAAAAGGACTGG
TATGATTTTGTAGAAAACCCAGATATATTACGCGTATACGCCAACTTAGGTGAACGTGTACGCCAAGCTT
TGTTAAAAACAGTACAATTCTGTGATGCCATGCGAAATGCTGGTATTGTTGGTGTACTGACATTAGATAA
TCAAGATCTCAATGGTAACTGGTATGATTTCGGTGATTTCATACAAACCACGCCAGGTAGTGGAGTTCCT
GTTGTAGATTCTTATTATTCATTGTTAATGCCTATATTAACCTTGACCAGGGCTTTAACTGCAGAGTCAC
ATGTTGACACTGACTTAACAAAGCCTTACATTAAGTGGGATTTGTTAAAATATGACTTCACGGAAGAGAG
GTTAAAACTCTTTGACCGTTATTTTAAATATTGGGATCAGACATACCACCCAAATTGTGTTAACTGTTTG
GATGACAGATGCATTCTGCATTGTGCAAACTTTAATGTTTTATTCTCTACAGTGTTCCCACCTACAAGTT
TTGGACCACTAGTGAGAAAAATATTTGTTGATGGTGTTCCATTTGTAGTTTCAACTGGATACCACTTCAG
AGAGCTAGGTGTTGTACATAATCAGGATGTAAACTTACATAGCTCTAGACTTAGTTTTAAGGAATTACTT
GTGTATGCTGCTGACCCTGCTATGCACGCTGCTTCTGGTAATCTATTACTAGATAAACGCACTACGTGCT
TTTCAGTAGCTGCACTTACTAACAATGTTGCTTTTCAAACTGTCAAACCCGGTAATTTTAACAAAGACTT
CTATGACTTTGCTGTGTCTAAGGGTTTCTTTAAGGAAGGAAGTTCTGTTGAATTAAAACACTTCTTCTTT
GCTCAGGATGGTAATGCTGCTATCAGCGATTATGACTACTATCGTTATAATCTACCAACAATGTGTGATA
TCAGACAACTACTATTTGTAGTTGAAGTTGTTGATAAGTACTTTGATTGTTACGATGGTGGCTGTATTAA
TGCTAACCAAGTCATCGTCAACAACCTAGACAAATCAGCTGGTTTTCCATTTAATAAATGGGGTAAGGCT
AGACTTTATTATGATTCAATGAGTTATGAGGATCAAGATGCACTTTTCGCATATACAAAACGTAATGTCA
TCCCTACTATAACTCAAATGAATCTTAAGTATGCCATTAGTGCAAAGAATAGAGCTCGCACCGTAGCTGG
TGTCTCTATCTGTAGTACTATGACCAATAGACAGTTTCATCAAAAATTATTGAAATCAATAGCCGCCACT
AGAGGAGCTACTGTAGTAATTGGAACAAGCAAATTCTATGGTGGTTGGCACAACATGTTAAAAACTGTTT
ATAGTGATGTAGAAAACCCTCACCTTATGGGTTGGGATTATCCTAAATGTGATAGAGCCATGCCTAACAT
GCTTAGAATTATGGCCTCACTTGTTCTTGCTCGCAAACATACAACGTGTTGTAGCTTGTCACACCGTTTC
TATAGATTAGCTAATGAGTGTGCTCAAGTATTGAGTGAAATGGTCATGTGTGGCGGTTCACTATATGTTA
AACCAGGTGGAACCTCATCAGGAGATGCCACAACTGCTTATGCTAATAGTGTTTTTAACATTTGTCAAGC
TGTCACGGCCAATGTTAATGCACTTTTATCTACTGATGGTAACAAAATTGCCGATAAGTATGTCCGCAAT
TTACAACACAGACTTTATGAGTGTCTCTATAGAAATAGAGATGTTGACACAGACTTTGTGAATGAGTTTT
ACGCATATTTGCGTAAACATTTCTCAATGATGATACTCTCTGACGATGCTGTTGTGTGTTTCAATAGCAC
TTATGCATCTCAAGGTCTAGTGGCTAGCATAAAGAACTTTAAGTCAGTTCTTTATTATCAAAACAATGTT
TTTATGTCTGAAGCAAAATGTTGGACTGAGACTGACCTTACTAAAGGACCTCATGAATTTTGCTCTCAAC
ATACAATGCTAGTTAAACAGGGTGATGATTATGTGTACCTTCCTTACCCAGATCCATCAAGAATCCTAGG
GGCCGGCTGTTTTGTAGATGATATCGTAAAAACAGATGGTACACTTATGATTGAACGGTTCGTGTCTTTA
GCTATAGATGCTTACCCACTTACTAAACATCCTAATCAGGAGTATGCTGATGTCTTTCATTTGTACTTAC
AATACATAAGAAAGCTACATGATGAGTTAACAGGACACATGTTAGACATGTATTCTGTTATGCTTACTAA
TGATAACACTTCAAGGTATTGGGAACCTGAGTTTTATGAGGCTATGTACACACCGCATACAGTCTTAGAA
AACCTTTACTTTCAGTCGCACCATCACCATCACCATTAAGGATCCGCAGGCCTCTGCTAGCTTGACTGAC
TGAGATACAGCGTACCTTCAGCTCACAGACATGATAAGATACATTGATGAGTTTGGACAAACCACAACTA
GAATGCAGTGAAAAAAATGCTTTATTTGTGAAATTTGTGATGCTATTGCTTTATTTGTAACCATTATAAG
CTGCAATAAACAAGTTAACAACAACAATTGCATTCATTTTATGTTTCAGGTTCAGGGGGAGGTGTGGGAG
GTTTTTTAAAGCAAGTAAAACCTCTACAAATGTGGTATTGGCCCATCTCTATCGGTATCGTAGCATAACC
CCTTGGGGCCTCTAAACGGGTCTTGAGGGGTTTTTTGTGCCCCTCGGGCCGGATTGCTATCTACCGGCAT
TGGCGCAGAAAAAAATGCCTGATGCGACGCTGCGCGTCTTATACTCCCACATATGCCAGATTCAGCAACG
GATACGGCTTCCCCAACTTGCCCACTTCCATACGTGTCCTCCTTACCAGAAATTTATCCTTAAGGTCGTC
AGCTATCCTGCAGGCGATCTCTCGATTTCGATCAAGACATTCCTTTAATGGTCTTTTCTGGACACCACTA
GGGGTCAGAAGTAGTTCATCAAACTTTCTTCCCTCCCTAATCTCATTGGTTACCTTGGGCTATCGAAACT
TAATTAACCAGTCAAGTCAGCTACTTGGCGAGATCGACTTGTCTGGGTTTCGACTACGCTCAGAATTGCG
TCAGTCAAGTTCGATCTGGTCCTTGCTATTGCACCCGTTCTCCGATTACGAGTTTCATTTAAATCATGTG
AGCAAAAGGCCAGCAAAAGGCCAGGAACCGTAAAAAGGCCGCGTTGCTGGCGTTTTTCCATAGGCTCCGC
CCCCCTGACGAGCATCACAAAAATCGACGCTCAAGTCAGAGGTGGCGAAACCCGACAGGACTATAAAGAT
ACCAGGCGTTTCCCCCTGGAAGCTCCCTCGTGCGCTCTCCTGTTCCGACCCTGCCGCTTACCGGATACCT
GTCCGCCTTTCTCCCTTCGGGAAGCGTGGCGCTTTCTCATAGCTCACGCTGTAGGTATCTCAGTTCGGTG
TAGGTCGTTCGCTCCAAGCTGGGCTGTGTGCACGAACCCCCCGTTCAGCCCGACCGCTGCGCCTTATCCG
GTAACTATCGTCTTGAGTCCAACCCGGTAAGACACGACTTATCGCCACTGGCAGCAGCCACTGGTAACAG
GATTAGCAGAGCGAGGTATGTAGGCGGTGCTACAGAGTTCTTGAAGTGGTGGCCTAACTACGGCTACACT
AGAAGAACAGTATTTGGTATCTGCGCTCTGCTGAAGCCAGTTACCTTCGGAAAAAGAGTTGGTAGCTCTT
GATCCGGCAAACAAACCACCGCTGGTAGCGGTGGTTTTTTTGTTTGCAAGCAGCAGATTACGCGCAGAAA
AAAAGGATCTCAAGAAGATCCTTTGATCTTTTCTACGGGGTCTGACGCTCAGTGGAACGAAAACTCACGT
TAAGGGATTTTGGTCATGAGATTATCAAAAAGGATCTTCACCTAGATCCTTTTAAATTAAAAATGAAGTT
TTAAATCAATCTAAAGTATATATGAGTAAACTTGGTCTGACAGTTACCAATGCTTAATCAGTGAGGCACC
TATCTCAGCGATCTGTCTATTTCGTTCATCCATAGTTGCATTTAAATTTCCGAACTCTCCAAGGCCCTCG
TCGGAAAATCTTCAAACCTTTCGTCCGATCCATCTTGCAGGCTACCTCTCGAACGAACTATCGCAAGTCT
CTTGGCCGGCCTTGCGCCTTGGCTATTGCTTGGCAGCGCCTATCGCCAGGTATTACTCCAATCCCGAATA
TCCGAGATCGGGATCACCCGAGAGAAGTTCAACCTACATCCTCAATCCCGATCTATCCGAGATCCGAGGA
ATATCGAAATCGGGGCGCGCCTGGCCTCCGCGCCGGGTTTTGGCGCCTCCCGCGGGCGCCCCCCTCGTCA
CGGCGAGCGCTGCCACGTCAGACGAAGGGCGCAGGAGCGTCCTGATCCTTCCGCCCGGACGCTCAGGACA
GCGGCCCGCTGCTCATAAGACTCGGCCTTAGAACCCCAGTATCAGCAGAAGGACATTTTAGGACGGGACT
TGGGTGACTCTAGGGCACTGGTTTTCTTTCCAGAGAGCGGAACAGGCGAGGAAAAGTAGTCCCTTCTCGG
CGATTCTGCGGAGGGATCTCCGTGGGGCGGTGAACGCCGATGATTATATAAGGACGCGCCGGGTGTGGCA
CAGCTAGTTCCGTCGCAGCCGGGATTTGGGTCGCGGTTCTTGTTTGTGGATCGCTGTGATCGTCACTTGG
TGAGTAGCGGGCTGCTGGGCTGGCCGGGGCTTTCGTGGCCGCCGGGCCGCTCGGTGGGACGGAAGCGTGT
GGAGAGACCGCCAAGGGCTGTAGTCTGGGTCCGCGAGCAAGGTTGCCCTGAACTGGGGGTTGGGGGGAGC
GCAGCAAAATGGCGGCTGTTCCCGAGTCTTGAATGGAAGACGCTTGTGAGGCGGGCTGTGAGGTCGTTGA
AACAAGGTGGGGGGCATGGTGGGCGGCAAGAACCCAAGGTCTTGAGCCCTTCGCTAATGCGGGAAAGCTC
TTATTCGGGTGAGATGGGCTGGGCACCATCTGGGGACCCTGACGTGAAGTTTGTCACTGACTGGAGAACT
CGGTTTGTCGTCTGTTGCGGGGGCGGCAGTTATGGCGGTGCCGTTGGGCAGTGCACCCGTACCTTTGGGA
GCGCGCGCCCTCGTCGTGTCGTGACGTCACCCGTTCTGTTGGCTTATAATGCAGGGTGGGGCCACCTGCC
GGTAGGTGTGCGGTAGGCTTTTCTCCGTCGCAGGACGCAGGGTTCGGGCCTAGGGTAGGCTCTCCTGAAT
CGACAGGCGCCGGACCTCTGGTGAGGGGAGGGATAAGTGAGGCGTCAGTTTCTTTGGTCGGTTTTATGTA
CCTATCTTCTTAAGTAGCTGAAGCTCCGGTTTTGAACTATGCGCTCGGGGTTGGCGAGTGTGTTTTGTGA
AGTTTTTTAGGCACCTTTTGAAATGTAATCATTTGGGTCAATATGTAATTTTCAGTGTTAGACTTGTAAA
TTGTCCGCTAAATTCTGGCCGTTTTTGGCTTTTTTGTTAGACAACATGGGTAAAAAGCCTGAACTCACCG
CGACGTCTGTCGAGAAGTTTCTGATCGAAAAGTTCGACAGCGTCTCCGACCTGATGCAGCTCTCGGAGGG
CGAAGAATCTCGTGCTTTCAGCTTCGATGTAGGAGGGCGTGGATATGTCCTGCGGGTAAATAGCTGCGCC
GATGGTTTCTACAAAGATCGTTATGTTTATCGGCACTTTGCATCCGCCGCGCTCCCGATTCCGGAAGTGC
TTGACATTGGGGAGTTCAGCGAGAGCCTGACCTATTGCATCTCCCGCCGTGCACAGGGTGTCACGTTGCA
AGACCTGCCTGAAACCGAACTGCCCGCTGTTCTGCAGCCGGTCGCGGAGGCAATGGATGCCATCGCTGCC
GCCGATCTTAGCCAGACGAGCGGGTTCGGCCCATTCGGACCGCAAGGAATCGGTCAATACACTACATGGC
GTGATTTCATATGCGCGATTGCTGATCCCCATGTGTATCACTGGCAAACTGTGATGGACGACACCGTCAG
TGCGTCCGTCGCGCAGGCTCTCGATGAGCTGATGCTTTGGGCCGAGGACTGCCCCGAAGTCCGGCACCTC
GTGCACGCGGATTTCGGCTCCAACAATGTCCTGACGGACAATGGCCGCATAACAGCGGTCATTGACTGGA
GCGAGGCGATGTTCGGGGATTCCCAATACGAGGTCGCCAACATCTTCTTCTGGAGGCCGTGGTTGGCTTG
TATGGAGCAGCAGACGCGCTACTTCGAGCGGAGGCATCCGGAGCTTGCAGGATCGCCCCGGCTCCGGGCG
TATATGCTCCGCATTGGTCTTGACCAACTCTATCAGAGCTTGGTTGACGGCAATTTCGATGATGCAGCTT
GGGCGCAGGGTCGATGCGACGCAATCGTCCGATCCGGAGCCGGGACTGTCGGGCGTACACAAATCGCCCG
CAGAAGCGCCGCCGTCTGGACCGATGGCTGTGTAGAAGTACTCGCCGATAGTGGAAACCGACGCCCCAGC
ACTCGTCCGAGGGCAAAGGAATAAGCTAGTATGTAAGCCTAGTCTTAGATAATAAAATCGCTATCCATCG
AAGATGGATGTGTGTTGGTTTTTTGTGTGTGTAACGCTAGGCGCGCCTGGTGTACCGAGAACGATCCTCT
CAGTGCGAGTCTCGACGATCCATATCGTTGCTTGGCAGTCAGCCAGTCGGAATCCAGCTTGGGACCCAGG
AAGTCCAATCGTCAGATATTGTACTCAAGCCTGGTCACGGCAGCGTACCGATCTGTTTAAACCTAGATAT
TGATAGTCTGATCGGTCAACGTATAATCGAGTCCTAGCTTTTGCAAACATCTATCAAGAGACAGGATCAG
CAGGAGGCTTTCGCATGAGTATTCAACATTTCCGTGTCGCCCTTATTCCCTTTTTTGCGGCATTTTGCCT
TCCTGTTTTTGCTCACCCAGAAACGCTGGTGAAAGTAAAAGATGCTGAAGATCAGTTGGGTGCGCGAGTG
GGTTACATCGAACTGGATCTCAACAGCGGTAAGATCCTTGAGAGTTTTCGCCCCGAAGAACGCTTTCCAA
TGATGAGCACTTTTAAAGTTCTGCTATGTGGCGCGGTATTATCCCGTATTGACGCCGGGCAAGAGCAACT
CGGTCGCCGCATACACTATTCTCAGAATGACTTGGTTGAGTATTCACCAGTCACAGAAAAGCATCTTACG
GATGGCATGACAGTAAGAGAATTATGCAGTGCTGCCATAACCATGAGTGATAACACTGCGGCCAACTTAC
TTCTGACAACGATTGGAGGACCGAAGGAGCTAACCGCTTTTTTGCACAACATGGGGGATCATGTAACTCG
CCTTGATCGTTGGGAACCGGAGCTGAATGAAGCCATACCAAACGACGAGCGTGACACCACGATGCCTGTA
GCAATGGCAACAACCTTGCGTAAACTATTAACTGGCGAACTACTTACTCTAGCTTCCCGGCAACAGTTGA
TAGACTGGATGGAGGCGGATAAAGTTGCAGGACCACTTCTGCGCTCGGCCCTTCCGGCTGGCTGGTTTAT
TGCTGATAAATCTGGAGCCGGTGAGCGTGGGTCTCGCGGTATCATTGCAGCACTGGGGCCAGATGGTAAG
CCCTCCCGTATCGTAGTTATCTACACGACGGGGAGTCAGGCAACTATGGATGAACGAAATAGACAGATCG
CTGAGATAGGTGCCTCACTGATTAAGCATTGGTAACCGATTCTAGGTGCATTGGCGCAGAAAAAAATGCC
TGATGCGACGCTGCGCGTCTTATACTCCCACATATGCCAGATTCAGCAACGGATACGGCTTCCCCAACTT
GCCCACTTCCATACGTGTCCTCCTTACCAGAAATTTATCCTTAAGATCGTTTAAACTCGACTCTGGCTCT
ATCGAATCTCCGTCGTTTCGAGCTTACGCGAACAGCCGTGGCGCTCATTTGCTCGTCGGGCATCGAATCT
CGTCAGCTATCGTCAGCTTACCTTTTTGGCAGCGATCGCGGCTCCCGACATCTTGGACCATTAGCTCCAC
AGGTATCTTCTTCCCTCTAGTGGTCATAACAGCAGCTTCAGCTACCTCTCAATTCAAAAAACCCCTCAAG
ACCCGTTTAGAGGCCCCAAGGGGTTATGCTATCAATCGTTGCGTTACACACACAAAAAACCAACACACAT
CCATCTTCGATGGATAGCGATTTTATTATCTAACTGCTGATCGAGTGTAGCCAGATCTAGTAATCAATTA
CGGGGTCATTAGTTCATAGCCCATATATGGAGTTCCGCGTTACATAACTTACGGTAAATGGCCCGCCTGG
CTGACCGCCCAACGACCCCCGCCCATTGACGTCAATAATGACGTATGTTCCCATAGTAACGCCAATAGGG
ACTTTCCATTGACGTCAATGGGTGGAGTATTTACGGTAAACTGCCCACTTGGCAGTACATCAAGTGTATC
ATATGCCAAGTACGCCCCCTATTGACGTCAATGACGGTAAATGGCCCGCCTGGCATTATGCCCAGTACAT
GACCTTATGGGACTTTCCTACTTGGCAGTACATCTACGTATTAGTCATCGCTATTACCATGCTGATGCGG
TTTTGGCAGTACATCAATGGGCGTGGATAGCGGTTTGACTCACGGGGATTTCCAAGTCTCCACCCCATTG
ACGTCAATGGGAGTTTGTTTTGGCACCAAAATCAACGGGACTTTCCAAAATGTCGTAACAACTCCGCCCC
ATTGACGCAAATGGGCGGTAGGCGTGTACGGTGGGAGGTCTATATAAGCAGAGCTGGTTTAGTGAACCGT
CAGATCAGATCTTTGTCGATCCTACCATCCACTCGACACACCCGCCAGCGGCCGC
